Addgene plasmid #197241: pTubulin-miRFP720
Purpose: Expresses the fusion protein of Tubulin-miRFP720 in mammalian cells
Depositing lab: Kiryl Piatkevich. Publication: Quantitative assessment of near-infrared fluorescent proteins. Zhang H, Papadaki S, Sun X, Wang X, Drobizhev M, Yao L, Rehbock M, Koster RW, Wu L, Namikawa K, Piatkevich KD. Nat Methods. 2023 Sep 4. doi: 10.1038/s41592-023-01975-z. PubMed 37666982.
Backbone
  Vector backbone: pN1
  Vector type: Mammalian Expression
Growth in bacteria
  Bacterial resistance: Ampicillin, 100 μg/mL
  Growth temperature: 37°C
  Growth strain: NEB Stable
  Copy number: High Copy
Gene/Insert
  Gene/Insert name: Tubulin-miRFP720
  Species: M. musculus (mouse)
  Cloning method: Gibson Cloning
Terms and licenses: Academic/Nonprofit Terms; Industry Terms: Not Available to Industry
Depositor comments: Please visit https://www.researchsquare.com/article/rs-797586/v1 for preprint.
How to cite: pTubulin-miRFP720 was a gift from Kiryl Piatkevich (Addgene plasmid # 197241 ; http://n2t.net/addgene:197241 ; RRID:Addgene_197241)
