[The description below was written by a language model from this plasmid's Addgene catalogue record and pLannotate feature annotations shown in this document.]
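Description:
pTubulin-miRFP720 is a mammalian expression plasmid that produces alpha-tubulin fused to the near-infrared fluorescent protein miRFP720. The catalogue lists the backbone as pN1. The annotated 7,745 nt sequence, however, has a pcDNA3-like layout: a high-copy ColE1/pUC origin and an AmpR (β-lactamase) cassette for propagation and ampicillin selection in E. coli, an f1 origin, and remnants of lac regulatory sequence. An SV40 early promoter drives a neomycin/kanamycin phosphotransferase gene with an SV40 polyadenylation signal, a cassette of the type used for G418 selection of stably transfected mammalian cells, although the record does not mention such use.

The expression cassette is driven by the human CMV immediate-early enhancer and promoter, followed by a T7 promoter. The miRFP720 coding sequence, which spans the numbering origin of the circular record, comes next. A short gap, presumably a linker, separates it from an alpha-tubulin open reading frame that the annotation tool matched to tubulin alpha-1B (best hit bovine, while the catalogue gives mouse as the insert species). A bGH polyadenylation signal terminates the transcript, with a reverse-oriented SP6 promoter just upstream of it. Despite the name "Tubulin-miRFP720", the feature order places the fluorescent protein at the N-terminus of tubulin. miRFP720 is a bacterial phytochrome-derived protein from Rhodopseudomonas palustris that needs biliverdin as its chromophore.

The fusion labels microtubules for near-infrared imaging in mammalian cells. It was deposited in connection with a study that quantitatively compared near-infrared fluorescent proteins, where such fusions can show how well a tag performs when attached to a cytoskeletal protein.
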