Features (pLannotate 1.2.2; 22 found; start..end, strand, type, name):
    672..2021    +  CDS            TBA1B_BOVIN: Experimental evidence at protein level: Swiss-Prot protein existence level 1. Tubulin is the major constituent of microtubules. It binds two moles of GTP, one at an exchangeable site on the beta chain and one at a non-exchangeable site on the alpha chain. From Bos taurus (Bovine).
   2052..2070    -  promoter       SP6 promoter: promoter for bacteriophage SP6 RNA polymerase
   2096..2320    +  polyA_signal   bGH poly(A) signal: bovine growth hormone polyadenylation signal
   2324..2345    +  promoter       SV40 promoter (fragment): SV40 enhancer and early promoter
   2366..2794    +  rep_origin     f1 ori (sequence partly withheld): f1 bacteriophage origin of replication; arrow indicates direction of (+) strand synthesis
   2808..3137    +  promoter       SV40 promoter: SV40 enhancer and early promoter
   3204..3995    +  CDS            neo: KKA2_KLEPN - Also known as kan, nptII. Experimental evidence at protein level: Swiss-Prot protein existence level 1. Resistance to kanamycin, neomycin, paromomycin, ribostamycin, butirosin and gentamicin B. From Klebsiella pneumoniae.
   4019..4177    +  CDS            ble (fragment): BLE_KLEPN - Experimental evidence at protein level: Swiss-Prot protein existence level 1. Binding protein with a strong affinity to the bleomycin family of antibiotics. Binds to CL990; an antimitotic-antibiotic compound. From Klebsiella pneumoniae.
   4172..4293    +  polyA_signal   SV40 poly(A) signal: SV40 polyadenylation signal
   4366..4382    -  protein_bind   lac operator: The lac repressor binds to the lac operator to inhibit transcription in E. coli. This inhibition can be relieved by adding lactose or isopropyl-β-D-thiogalactopyranoside (IPTG). lac repressor encoded by lacI
   4390..4420    -  promoter       lac promoter: promoter for the E. coli lac operon
   4435..4456    -  protein_bind   CAP binding site: CAP binding activates transcription in the presence of cAMP. E. coli catabolite activator protein
   4469..4561    -  CDS            lacI (fragment): lac repressor; lacI; The lac repressor binds to the lac operator to inhibit transcription in E. coli. This inhibition can be relieved by adding lactose or isopropyl-β-D-thiogalactopyranoside (IPTG).
   4744..5332    -  rep_origin     ori: high-copy-number ColE1/pMB1/pBR322/pUC origin of replication
   5503..6363    -  CDS            AmpR: β-lactamase; bla; confers resistance to ampicillin, carbenicillin, and related antibiotics
   6364..6468    -  promoter       AmpR promoter: bla
   6527..6579    -  misc_feature   bom (fragment): basis of mobility region from pBR322
   6734..7113    +  enhancer       CMV enhancer: human cytomegalovirus immediate early enhancer
   7114..7317    +  promoter       CMV promoter: human cytomegalovirus (CMV) immediate early promoter
   7313..7346    +  LTR            5' LTR (truncated) (fragment): truncated 5' long terminal repeat (LTR) from HIV-1
   7362..7380    +  promoter       T7 promoter: promoter for bacteriophage T7 RNA polymerase
   7406..608     +  CDS            miRFP720 (across the origin): miRFP720 is a basic (constitutively fluorescent) near ir fluorescent protein published in 2018, derived from Rhodopseudomonas palustris. It has low acid sensitivity. It requires the cofactor biliverdin for fluorescence.
>Addgene plasmid #197241 | pTubulin-miRFP720 | addgene full sequence | sequence record 387222 | Addgene NGS Result
TCTTCCTCGAGCTCGAGCCTCCCCAGCGGGACGTCGCCGAGCCGCAGGCGTTCTTCCGCCGCACCAACAG
CGCCATCCGCCGCCTGCAGGCCGCCGAAACCTTGGAAAGCGCCTGCGCCGCCGCGGCGCAAGAGGTGCGG
AAGATTACCGGCTTCGATCGGGTGATGATCTATCGCTTCGCCTCCGACTTCAGCGGGTCCGTGATCGCAG
AGGATCGGTGCGCCGAGGTCGAGTCAAAACTAGGCCTGCACTATCCTGCCTCATTCATCCCGGCGCAGGC
CCGTCGGCTCTATACCATCAACCCGGTACGGATCATTCCCGATATCAATTATCGGCCGGTGCCGGTCACC
CCAGACCTCAATCCGGTCACCGGGCGGCCGATTGATCTTAGCTTCGCCATCCTGCGCAGCGTCTCGCCCA
ACCATCTGGAGTTCATGCGCAACATAGGCATGCACGGCACGATGTCGATCTCGATTTTGCGCGGCGAGCG
ACTGTGGGGATTGATCGTTTGCCATCACCGAACGCCGTACTACGTCGATCTCGATGGCCGCCAAGCCTGC
AAGAGAGTCGCCGAGAGACTGGCCACCCAGATCGGCGTGATGGAAGAGGGAGGTGGTGGATCAGGAGGAG
GTGGTTCTGGAGGTGGTGGATCAGGAGGAAGATCTCGAGTGCGTGAGTGCATCTCCATCCACGTTGGCCA
GGCTGGTGTCCAGATTGGCAATGCCTGCTGGGAGCTCTACTGCCTGGAACACGGCATCCAGCCCGATGGC
CAGATGCCAAGTGACAAGACCATTGGGGGAGGAGATGACTCCTTCAACACCTTCTTCAGTGAGACGGGCG
CTGGCAAGCACGTGCCCCGGGCTGTGTTTGTAGACTTGGAACCCACAGTCATTGATGAAGTTCGCACTGG
CACCTACCGCCAGCTCTTCCACCCTGAGCAGCTCATCACAGGCAAGGAAGATGCTGCCAATAACTATGCC
CGAGGGCACTACACCATTGGCAAGGAGATCATTGACCTTGTGTTGGACCGAATTCGCAAGCTGGCTGACC
AGTGCACCGGTCTTCAGGGCTTCTTGGTTTTCCACAGCTTTGGTGGGGGAACTGGTTCTGGGTTCACCTC
CCTGCTCATGGAACGTCTCTCAGTTGATTATGGCAAGAAGTCCAAGCTGGAGTTCTCCATTTACCCAGCA
CCCCAGGTTTCCACAGCTGTAGTTGAGCCCTACAACTCCATCCTCACCACCCACACCACCCTGGAGCACT
CTGATTGTGCCTTCATGGTAGACAATGAGGCCATCTATGACATCTGTCGTAGAAACCTCGATATCGAGCG
CCCAACCTACACTAACCTTAACCGCCTTATTAGCCAGATTGTGTCCTCCATCACTGCTTCCCTGAGATTT
GATGGAGCCCTGAATGTTGACCTGACAGAATTCCAGACCAACCTGGTGCCCTACCCCCGCATCCACTTCC
CTCTGGCCACATATGCCCCTGTCATCTCTGCTGAGAAAGCCTACCATGAACAGCTTTCTGTAGCAGAGAT
CACCAATGCTTGCTTTGAGCCAGCCAACCAGATGGTGAAATGTGACCCTCGCCATGGTAAATACATGGCT
TGCTGCCTGTTGTACCGTGGTGACGTGGTTCCCAAAGATGTCAATGCTGCCATTGCCACCATCAAAACCA
AGCGCAGCATCCAGTTTGTGGATTGGTGCCCCACTGGCTTCAAGGTTGGCATCAACTACCAGCCTCCCAC
TGTGGTGCCTGGTGGAGACCTGGCCAAGGTACAGAGAGCTGTGTGCATGCTGAGCAACACCACAGCCATT
GCTGAGGCCTGGGCTCGCCTGGACCACAAGTTTGACCTGATGTATGCCAAGCGTGCCTTTGTTCACTGGT
ACGTGGGTGAGGGGATGGAGGAAGGCGAGTTTTCAGAGGCCCGTGAAGATATGGCTGCCCTTGAGAAGGA
TTATGAGGAGGTTGGTGTGGATTCTGTTGAAGGAGAGGGTGAGGAAGAAGGAGAGGAATACTAAGGATCC
ACCGGATCTAGAGGGCCCTATTCTATAGTGTCACCTAAATGCTAGAGCTCGCTGATCAGCCTCGACTGTG
CCTTCTAGTTGCCAGCCATCTGTTGTTTGCCCCTCCCCCGTGCCTTCCTTGACCCTGGAAGGTGCCACTC
CCACTGTCCTTTCCTAATAAAATGAGGAAATTGCATCGCATTGTCTGAGTAGGTGTCATTCTATTCTGGG
GGGTGGGGTGGGGCAGGACAGCAAGGGGGAGGATTGGGAAGACAATAGCAGGCATGCTGGGGATGCGGTG
GGCTCTATGGCTTCTGAGGCGGAAAGAACCAGCTGGGGCTCTAGGGGGTATCCCC
[124 nt withheld, positions 2366-2489]
C
[91 nt withheld, positions 2491-2581]
A
[49 nt withheld, positions 2583-2631]
CCTTTGACGTTGGAGTCCACGTTCTTT
[37 nt withheld, positions 2659-2695]
ACCCTATCTCGGTCTATTCTTTTGATTTATAAGGGATTTTGCCGATTTCGGCCTATTGGTTAAAAAATGA
GCTGATTTAACAAAAATTTAACGCGAATTAATTCTGTGGAATGTGTGTCAGTTAGGGTGTGGAAAGTCCC
CAGGCTCCCCAGCAGGCAGAAGTATGCAAAGCATGCATCTCAATTAGTCAGCAACCAGGTGTGGAAAGTC
CCCAGGCTCCCCAGCAGGCAGAAGTATGCAAAGCATGCATCTCAATTAGTCAGCAACCATAGTCCCGCCC
CTAACTCCGCCCATCCCGCCCCTAACTCCGCCCAGTTCCGCCCATTCTCCGCCCCATGGCTGACTAATTT
TTTTTATTTATGCAGAGGCCGAGGCCGCCTCTGCCTCTGAGCTATTCCAGAAGTAGTGAGGAGGCTTTTT
TGGAGGCCTAGGCTTTTGCAAAAAGCTCCCGGGAGCTTGTATATCCATTTTCGGATCTGATCAAGAGACA
GGATGAGGATCGTTTCGCATGATTGAACAAGATGGATTGCACGCAGGTTCTCCGGCCGCTTGGGTGGAGA
GGCTATTCGGCTATGACTGGGCACAACAGACAATCGGCTGCTCTGATGCCGCCGTGTTCCGGCTGTCAGC
GCAGGGGCGCCCGGTTCTTTTTGTCAAGACCGACCTGTCCGGTGCCCTGAATGAACTGCAGGACGAGGCA
GCGCGGCTATCGTGGCTGGCCACGACGGGCGTTCCTTGCGCAGCTGTGCTCGACGTTGTCACTGAAGCGG
GAAGGGACTGGCTGCTATTGGGCGAAGTGCCGGGGCAGGATCTCCTGTCATCTCACCTTGCTCCTGCCGA
GAAAGTATCCATCATGGCTGATGCAATGCGGCGGCTGCATACGCTTGATCCGGCTACCTGCCCATTCGAC
CACCAAGCGAAACATCGCATCGAGCGAGCACGTACTCGGATGGAAGCCGGTCTTGTCGATCAGGATGATC
TGGACGAAGAGCATCAGGGGCTCGCGCCAGCCGAACTGTTCGCCAGGCTCAAGGCGCGCATGCCCGACGG
CGAGGATCTCGTCGTGACCCATGGCGATGCCTGCTTGCCGAATATCATGGTGGAAAATGGCCGCTTTTCT
GGATTCATCGACTGTGGCCGGCTGGGTGTGGCGGACCGCTATCAGGACATAGCGTTGGCTACCCGTGATA
TTGCTGAAGAGCTTGGCGGCGAATGGGCTGACCGCTTCCTCGTGCTTTACGGTATCGCCGCTCCCGATTC
GCAGCGCATCGCCTTCTATCGCCTTCTTGACGAGTTCTTCTGAGCGGGACTCTGGGGTTCGAAATGACCG
ACCAAGCGACGCCCAACCTGCCATCACGAGATTTCGATTCCACCGCCGCCTTCTATGAAAGGTTGGGCTT
CGGAATCGTTTTCCGGGACGCCGGCTGGATGATCCTCCAGCGCGGGGATCTCATGCTGGAGTTCTTCGCC
CACCCCAACTTGTTTATTGCAGCTTATAATGGTTACAAATAAAGCAATAGCATCACAAATTTCACAAATA
AAGCATTTTTTTCACTGCATTCTAGTTGTGGTTTGTCCAAACTCATCAATGTATCTTATCATGTCTGTAT
ACCGTCGACCTCTAGCTAGAGCTTGGCGTAATCATGGTCATAGCTGTTTCCTGTGTGAAATTGTTATCCG
CTCACAATTCCACACAACATACGAGCCGGAAGCATAAAGTGTAAAGCCTGGGGTGCCTAATGAGTGAGCT
AACTCACATTAATTGCGTTGCGCTCACTGCCCGCTTTCCAGTCGGGAAACCTGTCGTGCCAGCTGCATTA
ATGAATCGGCCAACGCGCGGGGAGAGGCGGTTTGCGTATTGGGCGCTCTTCCGCTTCCTCGCTCACTGAC
TCGCTGCGCTCGGTCGTTCGGCTGCGGCGAGCGGTATCAGCTCACTCAAAGGCGGTAATACGGTTATCCA
CAGAATCAGGGGATAACGCAGGAAAGAACATGTGAGCAAAAGGCCAGCAAAAGGCCAGGAACCGTAAAAA
GGCCGCGTTGCTGGCGTTTTTCCATAGGCTCCGCCCCCCTGACGAGCATCACAAAAATCGACGCTCAAGT
CAGAGGTGGCGAAACCCGACAGGACTATAAAGATACCAGGCGTTTCCCCCTGGAAGCTCCCTCGTGCGCT
CTCCTGTTCCGACCCTGCCGCTTACCGGATACCTGTCCGCCTTTCTCCCTTCGGGAAGCGTGGCGCTTTC
TCATAGCTCACGCTGTAGGTATCTCAGTTCGGTGTAGGTCGTTCGCTCCAAGCTGGGCTGTGTGCACGAA
CCCCCCGTTCAGCCCGACCGCTGCGCCTTATCCGGTAACTATCGTCTTGAGTCCAACCCGGTAAGACACG
ACTTATCGCCACTGGCAGCAGCCACTGGTAACAGGATTAGCAGAGCGAGGTATGTAGGCGGTGCTACAGA
GTTCTTGAAGTGGTGGCCTAACTACGGCTACACTAGAAGAACAGTATTTGGTATCTGCGCTCTGCTGAAG
CCAGTTACCTTCGGAAAAAGAGTTGGTAGCTCTTGATCCGGCAAACAAACCACCGCTGGTAGCGGTGGTT
TTTTTGTTTGCAAGCAGCAGATTACGCGCAGAAAAAAAGGATCTCAAGAAGATCCTTTGATCTTTTCTAC
GGGGTCTGACGCTCAGTGGAACGAAAACTCACGTTAAGGGATTTTGGTCATGAGATTATCAAAAAGGATC
TTCACCTAGATCCTTTTAAATTAAAAATGAAGTTTTAAATCAATCTAAAGTATATATGAGTAAACTTGGT
CTGACAGTTACCAATGCTTAATCAGTGAGGCACCTATCTCAGCGATCTGTCTATTTCGTTCATCCATAGT
TGCCTGACTCCCCGTCGTGTAGATAACTACGATACGGGAGGGCTTACCATCTGGCCCCAGTGCTGCAATG
ATACCGCGAGACCCACGCTCACCGGCTCCAGATTTATCAGCAATAAACCAGCCAGCCGGAAGGGCCGAGC
GCAGAAGTGGTCCTGCAACTTTATCCGCCTCCATCCAGTCTATTAATTGTTGCCGGGAAGCTAGAGTAAG
TAGTTCGCCAGTTAATAGTTTGCGCAACGTTGTTGCCATTGCTACAGGCATCGTGGTGTCACGCTCGTCG
TTTGGTATGGCTTCATTCAGCTCCGGTTCCCAACGATCAAGGCGAGTTACATGATCCCCCATGTTGTGCA
AAAAAGCGGTTAGCTCCTTCGGTCCTCCGATCGTTGTCAGAAGTAAGTTGGCCGCAGTGTTATCACTCAT
GGTTATGGCAGCACTGCATAATTCTCTTACTGTCATGCCATCCGTAAGATGCTTTTCTGTGACTGGTGAG
TACTCAACCAAGTCATTCTGAGAATAGTGTATGCGGCGACCGAGTTGCTCTTGCCCGGCGTCAATACGGG
ATAATACCGCGCCACATAGCAGAACTTTAAAAGTGCTCATCATTGGAAAACGTTCTTCGGGGCGAAAACT
CTCAAGGATCTTACCGCTGTTGAGATCCAGTTCGATGTAACCCACTCGTGCACCCAACTGATCTTCAGCA
TCTTTTACTTTCACCAGCGTTTCTGGGTGAGCAAAAACAGGAAGGCAAAATGCCGCAAAAAAGGGAATAA
GGGCGACACGGAAATGTTGAATACTCATACTCTTCCTTTTTCAATATTATTGAAGCATTTATCAGGGTTA
TTGTCTCATGAGCGGATACATATTTGAATGTATTTAGAAAAATAAACAAATAGGGGTTCCGCGCACATTT
CCCCGAAAAGTGCCACCTGACGTCGACGGATCGGGAGATCTCCCGATCCCCTATGGTGCACTCTCAGTAC
AATCTGCTCTGATGCCGCATAGTTAAGCCAGTATCTGCTCCCTGCTTGTGTGTTGGAGGTCGCTGAGTAG
TGCGCGAGCAAAATTTAAGCTACAACAAGGCAAGGCTTGACCGACAATTGCATGAAGAATCTGCTTAGGG
TTAGGCGTTTTGCGCTGCTTCGCGATGTACGGGCCAGATATACGCGTTGACATTGATTATTGACTAGTTA
TTAATAGTAATCAATTACGGGGTCATTAGTTCATAGCCCATATATGGAGTTCCGCGTTACATAACTTACG
GTAAATGGCCCGCCTGGCTGACCGCCCAACGACCCCCGCCCATTGACGTCAATAATGACGTATGTTCCCA
TAGTAACGCCAATAGGGACTTTCCATTGACGTCAATGGGTGGAGTATTTACGGTAAACTGCCCACTTGGC
AGTACATCAAGTGTATCATATGCCAAGTACGCCCCCTATTGACGTCAATGACGGTAAATGGCCCGCCTGG
CATTATGCCCAGTACATGACCTTATGGGACTTTCCTACTTGGCAGTACATCTACGTATTAGTCATCGCTA
TTACCATGGTGATGCGGTTTTGGCAGTACATCAATGGGCGTGGATAGCGGTTTGACTCACGGGGATTTCC
AAGTCTCCACCCCATTGACGTCAATGGGAGTTTGTTTTGGCACCAAAATCAACGGGACTTTCCAAAATGT
CGTAACAACTCCGCCCCATTGACGCAAATGGGCGGTAGGCGTGTACGGTGGGAGGTCTATATAAGCAGAG
CTCTCTGGCTAACTAGAGAACCCACTGCTTACTGGCTTATCGAAATTAATACGACTCACTATAGGGAGAC
CCAAGCTTGGTACCGCCACCATGGCGGAAGGATCCGTCGCCAGGCAGCCTGACCTCTTGACCTGCGACGA
TGAGCCGATCCATATCCCCGGTGCCATCCAACCGCATGGACTGCTGCTCGCCCTCGCCGCCGACATGACG
ATCGTTGCCGGCAGCGACAACCTTCCCGAACTCACCGGACTGGCGATCGGCGCCCTGATCGGCCGCTCTG
CGGCCGATGTCTTCGACTCGGAGACGCACAACCGTCTGACGATCGCCTTGGCCGAGCCCGGGGCGGCCGT
CGGAGCACCGATCACTGTCGGCTTCACGATGCGAAAGGACGCAGGCTTCATCGGCTCCTGGCATCGCCAT
GATCAGCTCA
